Addgene plasmid #83169: Hs.KRAS4a G12V
Purpose: Gateway ORF Entry clone of human KRAS4A [NM_033360.3] with stop codon (for native or N-terminal fusions), G12V mutation
Depositing lab: Dominic Esposito. Depositing organization: National Cancer Institute (NCI).
Backbone
  Vector backbone: pDonor-255
  Backbone size w/o insert (bp): 2693
  Vector type: Gateway Entry Clone
Growth in bacteria
  Bacterial resistance: Spectinomycin, 50 μg/mL
  Growth temperature: 37°C
  Growth strain: DH10B
  Copy number: High Copy
Gene/Insert
  Gene/Insert name: KRAS
  Species: H. sapiens (human)
  Insert size (bp): 570
  Mutation: G12V
  GenBank ID: NM_033360.3
  Entrez Gene: KRAS (a.k.a. 'C-K-RAS, C-K-RAS, CFC2, K-RAS2A, K-RAS2B, K-RAS4A, K-RAS4B, K-Ras, K-Ras 2, KI-RAS, KRAS1, KRAS2, NS, NS3, OES, RALD, RASK2, c-Ki-ras, c-Ki-ras2)
  Cloning method: Gateway Cloning
  Sequencing primers: 5′ M13F 23-mer (5'-CCCAGTCACGACGTTGTAAAACG); 3′ attLR 23-mer (5'-TAACATCAGAGATTTTGAGACAC)
Terms and licenses: Academic/Nonprofit Terms; Industry Terms: Not Available to Industry
How to cite: Hs.KRAS4a G12V was a gift from Dominic Esposito (Addgene plasmid # 83169 ; http://n2t.net/addgene:83169 ; RRID:Addgene_83169)
