[The description below was written by a language model from this plasmid's Addgene catalogue record and pLannotate feature annotations shown in this document.]
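Description:
Hs.KRAS4a G12V is a Gateway entry clone built on the pDonor-255 backbone and carrying the human KRAS4A open reading frame (the 4A splice isoform of the small GTPase K-Ras) with the oncogenic G12V substitution. The plasmid totals about 3.3 kb, made up of a 570 bp insert in a roughly 2.7 kb backbone. It is maintained in E. coli at high copy through a ColE1/pUC-type origin and selected with spectinomycin by an aadA (SmR) aminoglycoside adenylyltransferase gene. This gene appears to be expressed from integron-derived upstream sequence, since fragments of a class 1 integron Pc promoter and a gentamicin acetyltransferase remnant are annotated just ahead of it. Short lacZα and lacI fragments are backbone remnants with no evident function. The rrnB T1 and T2 terminators, which in entry vectors typically insulate the cloning site from read-through transcription, are also annotated.

The ORF sits between two attL recombination sites. The automated annotation calls these attL3 and attL2, but the upstream call may simply reflect the closest match among similar attL variants, as the record does not otherwise specify the site types. The annotated K-Ras (G12V) match covers only part of the insert, which is consistent with the reference feature being a different isoform that diverges at the C-terminus. No promoter drives the gene in this plasmid. It is instead a donor for LR Clonase reactions that move the ORF into destination vectors supplying the promoter, tags and host-specific elements. Because the ORF keeps its stop codon, it suits native expression or N-terminal fusions but not C-terminal tagging. Typical uses are building expression constructs to study constitutively active mutant KRAS4A.
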