Features (pLannotate 1.2.2; 11 found; start..end, strand, type, name):
     18..54      -  CDS            lacZα (fragment): LacZα fragment of β-galactosidase; lacZ fragment
     85..180     +  protein_bind   attL3: mutant version of attL; recombination site for the Gateway® LR reaction LR Clonase™
    186..661     +  CDS            K-Ras (G12V) (fragment): human oncoprotein generated by the G12V mutation in the small GTPase K-Ras
    760..853     -  protein_bind   attL2 (fragment): mutant version of attL; recombination site for the Gateway® LR reaction LR Clonase™
    968..991     +  promoter       Pc promoter (fragment): intI1 (promoter lies within the coding sequence); class 1 integron promoter
   1167..1223    +  CDS            GmR (fragment): gentamycin acetyltransferase; aacC1; confers resistance to gentamycin
   1230..2021    +  CDS            SmR: aminoglycoside adenylyltransferase (Murphy, 1985); aadA; confers resistance to spectinomycin and streptomycin
   2114..2702    +  rep_origin     ori: high-copy-number ColE1/pMB1/pBR322/pUC origin of replication
   2885..2977    +  CDS            lacI (fragment): lac repressor; lacI; The lac repressor binds to the lac operator to inhibit transcription in E. coli. This inhibition can be relieved by adding lactose or isopropyl-β-D-thiogalactopyranoside (IPTG).
   3032..3059    -  terminator     rrnB T2 terminator: transcription terminator T2 from the E. coli rrnB gene
   3191..3234    +  terminator     rrnB T1 terminator: Escherichia coli rrnB; transcription terminator T1 from the E. coli rrnB gene
>Addgene plasmid #83169 | Hs.KRAS4a G12V | depositor full sequence | sequence record 158132 | Full Sequence
TTAACGCTAGCATGGATGTTTTCCCAGTCACGACGTTGTAAAACGACGGCCAGTCTTAAAATTCGAGCTC
GGTCCGAGGATCCGAAATAATGATTTTATTTTGACTGATAGTGACCTGTTCGTTGCAACAAATTGATAAG
CAATGCTTTTTTATAATGCCAACTTTGTACAAAAAAGTTGGCACCATGACTGAATATAAACTTGTGGTAG
TTGGAGCTGTTGGCGTAGGCAAGAGTGCCTTGACGATACAGCTAATTCAGAATCATTTTGTGGACGAATA
TGATCCAACAATAGAGGATTCCTACAGGAAGCAAGTAGTAATTGATGGAGAAACCTGTCTCTTGGATATT
CTCGACACAGCAGGTCAAGAGGAGTACAGTGCAATGAGGGACCAGTACATGAGGACTGGGGAGGGCTTTC
TTTGTGTATTTGCCATAAATAATACTAAATCATTTGAAGATATTCACCATTATAGAGAACAAATTAAAAG
AGTTAAGGACTCTGAAGATGTACCTATGGTCCTAGTAGGAAATAAATGTGATTTGCCTTCCAGAACAGTA
GACACAAAACAGGCTCAGGACTTAGCAAGAAGTTATGGAATTCCTTTTATTGAAACATCAGCAAAGACAA
GACAGAGAGTGGAGGATGCTTTTTATACATTGGTGAGAGAGATCCGACAATACAGATTGAAAAAAATCAG
CAAAGAAGAAAAGACTCCTGGCTGTGTGAAAATTAAAAAATGCATTATAATGTAATCAACTTTCTTGTAC
AAAGTTGGCATTATAGGAAAGCATTGCTTATCAATTTGTTGCAACGAACAGGTCACTATCAGTCAAAATA
AAATCATTATTTGCATGCAAGCTTAGATCCTCTAGACCAGCCAGGACAGAAATGCCTCGACTTCGCTGCT
ACCCAAGGTTGCCGGGTGACGCACACCGTGGAAACGGATGAAGGCACGAACCCAGTGGACATAAGCCTGT
TCGGTTCGTAAGCTGTAATGCAAGTAGCGTATGCGCTCACGCAACTGGTCCAGAACCTTGACCGAACGCA
GCGGTGGTAACGGCGCAGTGGCGGTTTTCATGGCTTGTTATGACTGTTTTTTTGGGGTACAGTCTATGCC
TCGGGCATCCAAGCAGCAAGCGCGTTACGCCGTGGGTCGATGTTTGATGTTATGGAGCAGCAACGATGTT
ACGCAGCAGGGCAGTCGCCCTAAAACAAAGTTAAACATTATGAGGGAAGCGGTGATCGCCGAAGTATCGA
CTCAACTATCAGAGGTAGTTGGCGTCATCGAGCGCCATCTCGAACCGACGTTGCTGGCCGTACATTTGTA
CGGCTCCGCAGTGGATGGCGGCCTGAAGCCACACAGTGATATTGATTTGCTGGTTACGGTGACCGTAAGG
CTTGATGAAACAACGCGGCGAGCTTTGATCAACGACCTTTTGGAAACTTCGGCTTCCCCTGGAGAGAGCG
AGATTCTCCGCGCTGTAGAAGTCACCATTGTTGTGCACGACGACATCATTCCGTGGCGTTATCCAGCTAA
GCGCGAACTGCAATTTGGAGAATGGCAGCGCAATGACATTCTTGCAGGTATCTTCGAGCCAGCCACGATC
GACATTGATCTGGCTATCTTGCTGACAAAAGCAAGAGAACATAGCGTTGCCTTGGTAGGTCCAGCGGCGG
AGGAACTCTTTGATCCGGTTCCTGAACAGGATCTATTTGAGGCGCTAAATGAAACCTTAACGCTATGGAA
CTCGCCGCCCGACTGGGCTGGCGATGAGCGAAATGTAGTGCTTACGTTGTCCCGCATTTGGTACAGCGCA
GTAACCGGCAAAATCGCGCCGAAGGATGTCGCTGCCGACTGGGCAATGGAGCGCCTGCCGGCCCAGTATC
AGCCCGTCATACTTGAAGCTAGACAGGCTTATCTTGGACAAGAAGAAGATCGCTTGGCCTCGCGCGCAGA
TCAGTTGGAAGAATTTGTCCACTACGTGAAAGGCGAGATCACCAAGGTAGTCGGCAAATAACCCTCGAGC
CACCCATGACCAAAATCCCTTAACGTGAGTTACGCGTCGTTCCACTGAGCGTCAGACCCCGTAGAAAAGA
TCAAAGGATCTTCTTGAGATCCTTTTTTTCTGCGCGTAATCTGCTGCTTGCAAACAAAAAAACCACCGCT
ACCAGCGGTGGTTTGTTTGCCGGATCAAGAGCTACCAACTCTTTTTCCGAAGGTAACTGGCTTCAGCAGA
GCGCAGATACCAAATACTGTCCTTCTAGTGTAGCCGTAGTTAGGCCACCACTTCAAGAACTCTGTAGCAC
CGCCTACATACCTCGCTCTGCTAATCCTGTTACCAGTGGCTGCTGCCAGTGGCGATAAGTCGTGTCTTAC
CGGGTTGGACTCAAGACGATAGTTACCGGATAAGGCGCAGCGGTCGGGCTGAACGGGGGGTTCGTGCACA
CAGCCCAGCTTGGAGCGAACGACCTACACCGAACTGAGATACCTACAGCGTGAGCATTGAGAAAGCGCCA
CGCTTCCCGAAGGGAGAAAGGCGGACAGGTATCCGGTAAGCGGCAGGGTCGGAACAGGAGAGCGCACGAG
GGAGCTTCCAGGGGGAAACGCCTGGTATCTTTATAGTCCTGTCGGGTTTCGCCACCTCTGACTTGAGCGT
CGATTTTTGTGATGCTCGTCAGGGGGGCGGAGCCTATGGAAAAACGCCAGCAACGCGGCCTTTTTACGGT
TCCTGGCCTTTTGCTGGCCTTTTGCTCACATGTTCTTTCCTGCGTTATCCCCTGATTCTGTGGATAACCG
TATTACCGCCTTTGAGTGAGCTGATACCGCTCGCCGCAGCCGAACGACCGAGCGCAGCGAGTCAGTGAGC
GAGGAAGCGGAAGAGCGCCCAATACGCAAACCGCCTCTCCCCGCGCGTTGGCCGATTCATTAATGCAGCT
GGCACGACAGGTTTCCCGACTGGAAAGCGGGCAGTGAGCGCAACGCAATTAATACGCGTACCGCTAGCCA
GGAAGAGTTTGTAGAAACGCAAAAAGGCCATCCGTCAGGATGGCCTTCTGCTTAGTTTGATGCCTGGCAG
TTTATGGCGGGCGTCCTGCCCGCCACCCTCCGGGCCGTTGCTTCACAACGTTCAAATCCGCTCCCGGCGG
ATTTGTCCTACTCAGGAGAGCGTTCACCGACAAACAACAGATAAAACGAAAGGCCCAGTCTTCCGACTGA
GCCTTTCGTTTTATTTGATGCCTGGCAGTTCCCTACTCTCGCG
