>Addgene plasmid #83169 | Hs.KRAS4a G12V | addgene partial sequence | sequence record 159216 | M13pUC-Fwd 5'-CCCAGTCACGACGTTGTAAAACG-3'
AATTCGAGCTCGGTCCGAGGATCCGAAATAATGATTTTATTTTGACTGATAGTGACCTGTTCGTTGCAAC
AAATTGATAAGCAATGCTTTTTTATAATGCCAACTTTGTACAAAAAAGTTGGCACCATGACTGAATATAA
ACTTGTGGTAGTTGGAGCTGTTGGCGTAGGCAAGAGTGCCTTGACGATACAGCTAATTCAGAATCATTTT
GTGGACGAATATGATCCAACAATAGAGGATTCCTACAGGAAGCAAGTAGTAATTGATGGAGAAACCTGTC
TCTTGGATATTCTCGACACAGCAGGTCAAGAGGAGTACAGTGCAATGAGGGACCAGTACATGAGGACTGG
GGAGGGCTTTCTTTGTGTATTTGCCATAAATAATACTAAATCATTTGAAGATATTCACCATTATAGAGAA
CAAATTAAAAGAGTTAAGGACTCTGAAGATGTACCTATGGTCCTAGTAGGAAATAAATGTGATTTGCCTT
CCAGAACAGTAGACACAAAACAGGCTCAGGACTTAGCAAGAAGTTATGGAATTCCTTTTATTGAAACATC
AGCAAAGACAAGACAGAGAGTGGAGGATGCTTTTTATACATTGGTGAGAGAGATCCGACAATACAGATTG
AAAAAAATCAGCAAAGAAGAAAAGACTCCTGGCTGTGTGAAAATTAAAAAATGCATTATAATGTAATCAA
CTTTCTTGTACAAAGTTGGCATTATAGGAAAGCATTGCTTATCAATTTGTTGCAACGAACAGGTCACTAT
CAGTCAAAATAAAATCATTATTTGCATGCAAGCTTAGATCCTCTAGACCAGCCAGGACAGAAATGCCTCG
ACTTCGCTGCTACC
